>Addgene plasmid #231264 | pAVEC0_C-mNeonGreen | addgene full sequence | sequence record 460945 | Addgene NGS Result
TTGAGATCCTTTTTTTCTGCGCGTAATCTGCTGCTTGCAAACAAAAAAACCACCGCTACCAGCGGTGGTT
TGTTTGCCGGATCAAGAGCTACCAACTCTTTTTCCGAAGGTAACTGGCTTCAGCAGAGCGCAGATACCAA
ATACTGTTCTTCTAGTGTAGCCGTAGTTAGGCCACCACTTCAAGAACTCTGTAGCACCGCCTACATACCT
CGCTCTGCTAATCCTGTTACCAGTGGCTGCTGCCAGTGGCGATAAGTCGTGTCTTACCGGGTTGGACTCA
AGACGATAGTTACCGGATAAGGCGCAGCGGTCGGGCTGAACGGGGGGTTCGTGCACACAGCCCAGCTTGG
AGCGAACGACCTACACCGAACTGAGATACCTACAGCGTGAGCTATGAGAAAGCGCCACGCTTCCCGAAGG
GAGAAAGGCGGACAGGTATCCGGTAAGCGGCAGGGTCGGAACAGGAGAGCGCACGAGGGAGCTTCCAGGG
GGAAACGCCTGGTATCTTTATAGTCCTGTCGGGTTTCGCCACCTCTGACTTGAGCGTCGATTTTTGTGAT
GCTCGTCAGGGGGGCGGAGCCTATGGAAAAACGCCAGCAACGCGGCCTTTTTACGGTTCCTGGCCTTTTG
CTGGCCTTTTGCTCACATGTTCTTTCCTGCGTTATCCCCTGATTCTGTGGATAACCGTATTACCGCCTTT
GAGTGACTGAAGAACCGAGCGCCGCCGTCTAAAAAGGTGATGTGTATTTGAGTAAAACAGCTTGCGTCAT
GCGGTCGCTGCGTATATGATGCGATGAGTAAATAAACAAATACGCAAGGGGAACGCATGAAGGTTATCGC
TGTACTTAACCAGAAAGGCGGGTCAGGCAAGACGACCATCGCAACCCATCTAGCCCGCGCCCTGCAACTC
GCCGGGGCCGATGTTCTGTTAGTCGATTCCGATCCCCAGGGCAGTGCCCGCGATTGGGCGGCCGTGCGGG
AAGATCAACCGCTAACCGTTGTCGGCATCGACCGCCCGACGATTGACCGCGACGTGAAGGCCATCGGCCG
GCGCGACTTCGTAGTGATCGACGGAGCGCCCCAGGCGGCGGACTTGGCTGTGTCCGCGATCAAGGCAGCC
GACTTCGTGCTGATTCCGGTGCAGCCAAGCCCTTACGACATATGGGCCACCGCCGACCTGGTGGAGCTGG
TTAAGCAGCGCATTGAGGTCACGGATGGAAGGCTACAAGCGGCCTTTGTCGTGTCGCGGGCGATCAAAGG
CACGCGCATCGGCGGTGAGGTTGCCGAGGCGCTGGCCGGGTACGAGCTGCCCATTCTTGAGTCCCGTATC
ACGCAGCGCGTGAGCTACCCAGGCACTGCCGCCGCCGGCACAACCGTTCTTGAATCAGAACCCGAGGGCG
ACGCTGCCCGCGAGGTCCAGGCGCTGGCCGCTGAAATTAAATCAAAACTCATTTGAGTTAATGAGGTAAA
GAGAAAATGAGCAAAAGCACAAACACGCTAAGTGCCGGCCGTCCGAGCGCACGCAGCAGCAAGGCTGCAA
CGTTGGCCAGCCTGGCAGACACGCCAGCCATGAAGCGGGTCAACTTTCAGTTGCCGGCGGAGGATCACAC
CAAGCTGAAGATGTACGCGGTACGCCAAGGCAAGACCATTACCGAGCTGCTATCTGAATACATCGCGCAG
CTACCAGAGTAAATGAGCAAATGAATAAATGAGTAGATGAATTTTAGCGGCTAAAGGAGGCGGCATGGAA
AATCAAGAACAACCAGGCACCGACGCCGTGGAATGCCCCATGTGTGGAGGAACGGGCGGTTGGCCAGGCG
TAAGCGGCTGGGTTGCCTGCCGGCCCTGCAATGGCACTGGAACCCCCAAGCCCGAGGAATCGGCGTGAGC
GGTCGCAAACCATCCGGCCCGGTACAAATCGGCGCGGCGCTGGGTGATGACCTGGTGGAGAAGTTGAAGG
CCGCGCAGGCCGCCCAGCGGCAACGCATCGAGGCAGAAGCACGCCCCGGTGAATCGTGGCAAGCGGCCGC
TGATCGAATCCGCAAAGAATCCCGGCAACCGCCGGCAGCCGGTGCGCCGTCGATTAGGAAGCCGCCCAAG
GGCGACGAGCAACCAGATTTTTTCGTTCCGATGCTCTATGACGTGGGCACCCGCGATAGTCGCAGCATCA
TGGACGTGGCCGTTTTCCGTCTGTCGAAGCGTGACCGACGAGCTGGCGAGGTGATCCGCTACGAGCTTCC
AGACGGGCACGTAGAGGTTTCCGCAGGGCCGGCCGGCATGGCCAGTGTGTGGGATTACGACCTGGTACTG
ATGGCGGTTTCCCATCTAACCGAATCCATGAACCGATACCGGGAAGGGAAGGGAGACAAGCCCGGCCGCG
TGTTCCGTCCACACGTTGCGGACGTACTCAAGTTCTGCCGGCGAGCCGATGGCGGAAAGCAGAAAGACGA
CCTGGTAGAAACCTGCATTCGGTTAAACACCACGCACGTTGCCATGCAGCGTACGAAGAAGGCCAAGAAC
GGCCGCCTGGTGACGGTATCCGAGGGTGAAGCCTTGATTAGCCGCTACAAGATCGTAAAGAGCGAAACCG
GGCGGCCGGAGTACATCGAGATCGAGCTAGCTGATTGGATGTACCGCGAGATCACAGAAGGCAAGAACCC
GGACGTGCTGACGGTTCACCCCGATTACTTTTTGATCGATCCCGGCATCGGCCGTTTTCTCTACCGCCTG
GCACGCCGCGCCGCAGGCAAGGCAGAAGCCAGATGGTTGTTCAAGACGATCTACGAACGCAGTGGCAGCG
CCGGAGAGTTCAAGAAGTTCTGTTTCACCGTGCGCAAGCTGATCGGGTCAAATGACCTGCCGGAGTACGA
TTTGAAGGAGGAGGCGGGGCAGGCTGGCCCGATCCTAGTCATGCGCTACCGCAACCTGATCGAGGGCGAA
GCATCCGCCGGTTCCTAATGTACGGAGCAGATGCTAGGGCAAATTGCCCTAGCAGGGGAAAAAGGTCGAA
AAGGTCTCTTTCCTGTGGATAGCACGTACATTGGGAACCCAAAGCCGTACATTGGGAACCGGAACCCGTA
CATTGGGAACCCAAAGCCGTACATTGGGAACCGGTCACACATGTAAGTGACTGATATAAAAGAGAAAAAA
GGCGATTTTTCCGCCTAAAACTCTTTAAAACTTATTAAAACTCTTAAAACCCGCCTGGCCTGTGCATAAC
TGTCTGGCCAGCGCACAGCCGAAGAGCTGCAAAAAGCGCCTACCCTTCGGTCGCTGCGCTCCCTACGCCC
CGCCGCTTCGCGTCGGCCTATCGCGGCCGCTGGCCGCTCAAAAATGGCTGGCCTACGGCCAGGCAATCTA
CCAGCGCGCGGACAAGCTAGGATTGGCAGGATATATTCAGTTGTAAATGCGAGCTGTTGGCTGGCTGGTG
GCAGGATATATTCAGTTGTAAATAAATTGACGCTTAGACAACTTAATAACACATTGCGGACGTTTTTAAT
GTACTGAATTAACGCCGAATTAATTCGAGCTCTCTAGAATCGTCGACTCGAGACTAGAGCCAAGCTGATC
TCCTTTGCCCCGGAGATCACCATGGACGACTTTCTCTATCTCTACGATCTAGGAAGAAAGTTCGACGGAG
AAGGTGACGATACCATGTTCACCACCGATAATGAGAAGATTAGCCTCTTCAATTTCAGAAAGAATGCTGA
CCCACAGATGGTTAGAGAGGCTTACGCGGCAGGTCTCATCAAGACGATCTACCCGAGTAATAATCTCCAG
GAGATCAAATACCTTCCCAAGAAGGTTAAAGATGCAGTCAAAAGATTCAGGACTAACTGCATCAAGAACA
CAGAGAAAGATATATTTCTCAAGATCAGAAGTACTATTCCAGTATGGACGATTCAAGGCTTGCTTCATAA
ACCAAGGCAAGTAATAGAGATTGGAGTCTCTAAGAAAGTAGTTCCTACTGAATCAAAGGCCATGGAGTCA
AAAATTCAGATCGAGGATCTAACAGAACTCGCCGTGAAGACTGGCGAACAGTTCATACAGAGTCTTTTAC
GACTCAATGACAAGAAGAAAATCTTCGTCAACATGGTGGAGCACGACACTCTCGTCTACTCCAAGAATAT
CAAAGATACAGTCTCAGAAGACCAAAGGGCTATTGAGACTTTTCAACAAAGGGTAATATCGGGAAACCTC
CTCGGATTCCATTGCCCAGCTATCTGTCACTTCATCAAAAGGACAGTAGAAAAGGAAGGTGGCACCTACA
AATGCCATCATTGCGATAAAGGAAAGGCTATCGTTCAAGATGCCTCTGCCGACAGTGGTCCCAAAGATGG
ACCCCCACCCACGAGGAGCATCGTGGAAAAAGAAGACGTTCCAACCACGTCTTCAAAGCAAGTGGATTGA
TGTGATATCTCCACTGACGTAAGGGATGACGCACAATCCCACTATCCTTCGCAATGAGACTTTTCAACAA
AGGGTAATATCGGGAAACCTCCTCGGATTCCATTGCCCAGCTATCTGTCACTTCATCAAAAGGACAGTAG
AAAAGGAAGGTGGCACCTACAAATGCCATCATTGCGATAAAGGAAAGGCTATCGTTCAAGATGCCTCTGC
CGACAGTGGTCCCAAAGATGGACCCCCACCCACGAGGAGCATCGTGGAAAAAGAAGACGTTCCAACCACG
TCTTCAAAGCAAGTGGATTGATGTGATATCTCCACTGACGTAAGGGATGACGCACAATCCCACTATCCTT
CGCAAGACCCTTCCTCTATATAAGGAAGTTCATTTCATTTGGAGAGAGGCCTATTTTTACAACAATTACC
AACAACAACAAACAACAAACAACATTACAATTACTATTTACAATTACAGGCCTCCCGGGTCAGGAAGCGA
AACACCAGGAACATCAGAAAGTGCAACACCAGAATCTGGATCCGGCTCTGAAACTCCTGGTACTAGTGAA
TCGGCTACCCCTGAATCAGGGTCCTCTGTGAGTAAAGGTGAAGAAGATAACATGGCGTCTTTGCCAGCTA
CTCACGAACTTCACATCTTCGGTTCTATCAACGGTGTTGATTTCGACATGGTTGGTCAAGGAACTGGAAA
CCCAAACGATGGATACGAAGAACTTAACCTTAAGTCTACTAAGGGTGATCTTCAATTCTCTCCATGGATC
TTGGTTCCTCACATTGGTTACGGTTTCCACCAGTACTTGCCTTACCCTGATGGTATGTCTCCTTTCCAGG
CTGCTATGGTTGACGGTTCTGGTTATCAGGTTCACCGTACTATGCAGTTCGAAGACGGTGCTTCTTTGAC
TGTTAACTATCGTTATACATATGAAGGATCTCACATCAAGGGAGAAGCTCAGGTGAAGGGAACAGGATTC
CCTGCTGACGGTCCTGTTATGACTAACTCTCTCACTGCAGCTGATTGGTGTCGTTCTAAGAAGACGTACC
CAAATGATAAGACCATCATCTCCACTTTCAAATGGAGCTACACTACTGGTAATGGAAAGAGGTACCGTTC
TACTGCTAGGACTACTTACACATTCGCTAAGCCTATGGCTGCTAACTACCTCAAGAACCAGCCAATGTAC
GTTTTCAGGAAGACAGAGTTGAAGCACTCTAAGACTGAGTTGAACTTCAAGGAATGGCAGAAGGCTTTCA
CTGATGTGATGGGAATGGATGAGCTCTACAAGTGAGGGTCCTCTGTCCTGATCACGGCCATGCTAGAGTC
CGCAAAAATCACCAGTCTCTCTCTACAAATCTATCTCTCTCTATTTTTCTCCAGAATAATGTGTGAGTAG
TTCCCAGATAAGGGAATTAGGGTTCTTATAGGGTTTCGCTCATGTGTTGAGCATATAAGAAACCCTTAGT
ATGTATTTGTATTTGTAAAATACTTCTATCAATAAAATTTCTAATTCCTAAAACCAAAATCCAGTGACCT
GGTAACCTGGCAGGATATATGCGGTTGTAATTTTGGCAGGATATATGCGGTTGTAATTCATTTTTATTGT
CTAAATTTCTGTATTTGTTTGTTTGCAATTAGATCCACGTTGTGTCTCAAAATCTCTGATGTTACATTGC
ACAAGATAAAAATATATCATCATGAACAATAAAACTGTCTGCTTACATAAACAGTAATACAAGGGGTGTT
ATGAGCCATATTCAACGGGAAACGTCGAGGCCGCGATTAAATTCCAACATGGATGCTGATTTATATGGGT
ATAAATGGGCTCGCGATAATGTCGGGCAATCAGGTGCGACAATCTATCGCTTGTATGGGAAGCCCGATGC
GCCAGAGTTGTTTCTGAAACATGGCAAAGGTAGCGTTGCCAATGATGTTACAGATGAGATGGTCAGACTA
AACTGGCTGACGGAATTTATGCCTCTTCCGACCATCAAGCATTTTATCCGTACTCCTGATGATGCATGGT
TACTCACCACTGCGATCCCCGGAAAAACAGCATTCCAGGTATTAGAAGAATATCCTGATTCAGGTGAAAA
TATTGTTGATGCGCTGGCAGTGTTCCTGCGCCGGTTGCATTCGATTCCTGTTTGTAATTGTCCTTTTAAC
AGCGATCGCGTATTTCGTCTCGCTCAGGCGCAATCACGAATGAATAACGGTTTGGTTGATGCGAGTGATT
TTGATGACGAGCGTAATGGCTGGCCTGTTGAACAAGTCTGGAAAGAAATGCATAAACTTTTGCCATTCTC
ACCGGATTCAGTCGTCACTCATGGTGATTTCTCACTTGATAACCTTATTTTTGACGAGGGGAAATTAATA
GGTTGTATTGATGTTGGACGAGTCGGAATCGCAGACCGATACCAGGATCTTGCCATCCTATGGAACTGCC
TCGGTGAGTTTTCTCCTTCATTACAGAAACGGCTTTTTCAAAAATATGGTATTGATAATCCTGATATGAA
TAAATTGCAGTTTCATTTGATGCTCGATGAGTTTTTCTAATCAGAATTGGTTAATTGGTTGTAACACTGG
CAGAGCATTACGCTGACTTGACGGGACGGCGCAAGCTCATGACCAAAATCCCTTAACGTGAGTTACGCGT
CGTTCCACTGAGCGTCAGACCCCGTAGAAAAGATCAAAGGATCTTC
Features (pLannotate 1.2.2; 12 found; start..end, strand, type, name):
      1..589     +  rep_origin     ori: high-copy-number ColE1/pMB1/pBR322/pUC origin of replication
    827..1456    +  CDS            pVS1 StaA: stability protein from the Pseudomonas plasmid pVS1 (Heeb et al., 2000)
   1885..2958    +  CDS            pVS1 RepA: replication protein from the Pseudomonas plasmid pVS1 (Heeb et al., 2000)
   3024..3218    +  rep_origin     pVS1 oriV: origin of replication for the Pseudomonas plasmid pVS1 (Heeb et al., 2000)
   3385..3408    +  misc_feature   LB T-DNA repeat: left border repeat from octopine Ach5 T-DNA
   3430..3453    +  misc_feature   LB T-DNA repeat: left border repeat from octopine Ach5 T-DNA
   4164..4464    +  promoter       CaMV 35S promoter (fragment): strong constitutive promoter from cauliflower mosaic virus
   4465..4806    +  promoter       CaMV 35S promoter: strong constitutive promoter from cauliflower mosaic virus
   4822..4877    +  misc_feature   TMV Ω: translational enhancer from the tobacco mosaic virus 5'-leader sequence (Gallie et al., 1988)
   4998..5702    +  CDS            mNeonGreen: mNeonGreen is a basic (constitutively fluorescent) green/yellow fluorescent protein published in 2013, derived from Branchiostoma lanceolatum. It is reported to be a very rapidly-maturing monomer with moderate acid sensitivity.
   5786..5945    +  polyA_signal   CaMV poly(A) signal (fragment): cauliflower mosaic virus polyadenylation signal
   6161..6970    +  CDS            KanR: aminoglycoside phosphotransferase; aph(3')-Ia; confers resistance to kanamycin in bacteria or G418 (Geneticin®) in eukaryotes
