[The description below was written by a language model from this plasmid's Addgene catalogue record and pLannotate feature annotations shown in this document.]
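Description:
pAVEC0_C-mNeonGreen is an empty plant expression backbone of the binary-vector type, designed so that a gene of interest can be inserted and expressed in plants as a fusion carrying mNeonGreen at its C terminus. According to the record, it was assembled from fragments of pENTR, pEG103 and NPTII, and the sequenced plasmid is about 7.1 kb. It carries two replication systems. A high-copy ColE1/pUC-type origin supports propagation in E. coli. The pVS1 module (oriV, the RepA replication protein and the StaA stability protein) is the broad-host-range replicon commonly used to maintain binary vectors in Agrobacterium. Bacterial selection is by kanamycin, conferred by an aph(3')-Ia aminoglycoside phosphotransferase gene.

The expression cassette is driven by a CaMV 35S promoter preceded by an additional 35S fragment, an arrangement consistent with a duplicated-enhancer 35S for strong constitutive expression. The tobacco mosaic virus Ω leader follows and acts as a translational enhancer. A short gap lies between Ω and the mNeonGreen coding sequence, presumably where the insert is cloned in frame upstream of the tag, though the annotation does not label a cloning site. The cassette ends with a CaMV polyadenylation signal. mNeonGreen is a bright, rapidly maturing monomeric green/yellow fluorescent protein, so the fusions are suited to localisation and expression studies in plant cells.

Two copies of the octopine-type left border T-DNA repeat are annotated upstream of the cassette. The automated feature table identifies no right border and no separate plant selectable marker, so these elements cannot be confirmed from the record. No gene occupies the primary locus.
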