Addgene plasmid #231264: pAVEC0_C-mNeonGreen
Purpose: (Empty Backbone) For expressing fusion proteins with C terminally tagged mNeonGreen in plants
Depositing lab: Jacob Brunkard. Depositing organization: University of Wisconsin, Madison. Publication: Seamless, modular binary vectors for plant cell and molecular biology. Greenhalgh R, Horner W, Klimpel KA, Chatterjee S, Scarpin MR, Brunkard JO. Plant Biotechnol J. 2025 Jun 26. doi: 10.1111/pbi.70233. PubMed 40574375.
Backbone
  Vector backbone: Backbone assembled from fragments of pENTR, pEG103, and NPTII
  Vector type: Plant Expression
  Tag / fusion protein: mNeonGreen (C terminal on insert)
Growth in bacteria
  Bacterial resistance: Kanamycin, 50 μg/mL
  Growth temperature: 37°C
  Growth strain: DH5alpha
  Copy number: Unknown
Gene/Insert
  Gene/Insert name: None
  Mutation: N/A
  Tag / fusion protein: mNeonGreen (C terminal on insert)
Terms and licenses: Academic/Nonprofit Terms; Industry Terms: Not Available to Industry
Depositor comments: No gene inserted in primary locus, this is a vector backbone.
How to cite: pAVEC0_C-mNeonGreen was a gift from Jacob Brunkard (Addgene plasmid # 231264 ; http://n2t.net/addgene:231264 ; RRID:Addgene_231264)
